>Addgene plasmid #228285 | pYI277 | addgene full sequence | sequence record 457090 | Addgene NGS Result
GACGAAAGGGCCTCGTGATACGCCTATTTTTATAGGTTAATGTCATGATAATAATGGTTTCTTAGACGTC
AGGTGGCACTTTTCGGGGAAATGTGCGCGGAACCCCTATTTGTTTATTTTTCTAAATACATTCAAATATG
TATCCGCTCATGAGACAATAACCCTGATAAATGCTTCAATAATATTGAAAAAGGAAGAGTATGAGTATTC
AACATTTCCGTGTCGCCCTTATTCCCTTTTTTGCGGCATTTTGCCTTCCTGTTTTTGCTCACCCAGAAAC
GCTGGTGAAAGTAAAAGATGCTGAAGATCAGTTGGGTGCACGAGTGGGTTACATCGAACTGGATCTCAAC
AGCGGTAAGATCCTTGAGAGTTTTCGCCCCGAAGAACGTTTTCCAATGATGAGCACTTTTAAAGTTCTGC
TATGTGGCGCGGTATTATCCCGTATTGACGCCGGGCAAGAGCAACTCGGTCGCCGCATACACTATTCTCA
GAATGACTTGGTTGAGTACTCACCAGTCACAGAAAAGCATCTTACGGATGGCATGACAGTAAGAGAATTA
TGCAGTGCTGCCATAACCATGAGTGATAACACTGCGGCCAACTTACTTCTGACAACGATCGGAGGACCGA
AGGAGCTAACCGCTTTTTTGCACAACATGGGGGATCATGTAACTCGCCTTGATCGTTGGGAACCGGAGCT
GAATGAAGCCATACCAAACGACGAGCGTGACACCACGATGCCTGTAGCAATGGCAACAACGTTGCGCAAA
CTATTAACTGGCGAACTACTTACTCTAGCTTCCCGGCAACAATTAATAGACTGGATGGAGGCGGATAAAG
TTGCAGGACCACTTCTGCGCTCGGCCCTTCCGGCTGGCTGGTTTATTGCTGATAAATCTGGAGCCGGTGA
GCGTGGGTCTCGCGGTATCATTGCAGCACTGGGGCCAGATGGTAAGCCCTCCCGTATCGTAGTTATCTAC
ACGACGGGGAGTCAGGCAACTATGGATGAACGAAATAGACAGATCGCTGAGATAGGTGCCTCACTGATTA
AGCATTGGTAACTGTCAGACCAAGTTTACTCATATATACTTTAGATTGATTTAAAACTTCATTTTTAATT
TAAAAGGATCTAGGTGAAGATCCTTTTTGATAATCTCATGACCAAAATCCCTTAACGTGAGTTTTCGTTC
CACTGAGCGTCAGACCCCGTAGAAAAGATCAAAGGATCTTCTTGAGATCCTTTTTTTCTGCGCGTAATCT
GCTGCTTGCAAACAAAAAAACCACCGCTACCAGCGGTGGTTTGTTTGCCGGATCAAGAGCTACCAACTCT
TTTTCCGAAGGTAACTGGCTTCAGCAGAGCGCAGATACCAAATACTGTTCTTCTAGTGTAGCCGTAGTTA
GGCCACCACTTCAAGAACTCTGTAGCACCGCCTACATACCTCGCTCTGCTAATCCTGTTACCAGTGGCTG
CTGCCAGTGGCGATAAGTCGTGTCTTACCGGGTTGGACTCAAGACGATAGTTACCGGATAAGGCGCAGCG
GTCGGGCTGAACGGGGGGTTCGTGCACACAGCCCAGCTTGGAGCGAACGACCTACACCGAACTGAGATAC
CTACAGCGTGAGCTATGAGAAAGCGCCACGCTTCCCGAAGGGAGAAAGGCGGACAGGTATCCGGTAAGCG
GCAGGGTCGGAACAGGAGAGCGCACGAGGGAGCTTCCAGGGGGAAACGCCTGGTATCTTTATAGTCCTGT
CGGGTTTCGCCACCTCTGACTTGAGCGTCGATTTTTGTGATGCTCGTCAGGGGGGCGGAGCCTATGGAAA
AACGCCAGCAACGCGGCCTTTTTACGGTTCCTGGCCTTTTGCTGGCCTTTTGCTCACATGTTCTTTCCTG
CGTTATCCCCTGATTCTGTGGATAACCGTATTACCGCCTTTGAGTGAGCTGATACCGCTCGCCGCAGCCG
AACGACCGAGCGCAGCGAGTCAGTGAGCGAGGAAGCGGAAGAGCGCCCAATACGCAAACCGCCTCTCCCC
GCGCGTTGGCCGATTCATTAATGCAGCTGGCACGACAGGTTTCCCGACTGGAAAGCGGGCAGTGAGCGCA
ACGCAATTAATGTGAGTTAGCTCACTCATTAGGCACCCCAGGCTTTACACTTTATGCTTCCGGCTCGTAT
GTTGTGTGGAATTGTGAGCGGATAACAATTTCACACAGGAAACAGCTATGACCATGATTACGCCGCTAGC
CATGGTTGTGCGACAGATTCACTGTGAAAGACTGTTCATTATACCCACGTTTCACTGGGAGATGTAAGCC
TTAGGTGTTTTACCCTGATTAGATAATACAATAACCAACAGAAATACGAGAATCTAAACTAATTTCGATG
ATTCATTTTTCTTTTTACCGCGCTGCCTCTTTTGGCAATTCTTTCACCTATATTCTACCTTCTCTTTCCT
TTTGTTCTAAACTTATTACCAGCTATCTATGTCGAATCAAGAAGAAGGACTTAAACTGTGGGGTGGCAGG
TTTACTGGGGCTACTGACCCCTTGATGGATTTGTATAACGCTTCCTTACCTTACGACAAGAAAATGTACA
AGGTGGATTTAGAAGGAACAAAAGTTTACACTGAGGGCCTGGAGAAAATTAATTTGCTAACTAAAGACGA
ACTAAGTGAGATTCATCGTGGTCTCAAATTGATTGAAGCAGAGTGGGCAGAAGGGAAGTTTGTTGAGAAG
CCAGGGGATGAGGATATTCACACTGCTAATGAACGTCGCTTGGGTGAGTTGATTGGTCGTGGAATCTCTG
GTAAGGTTCATACCGGAAGGTCTAGAAATGATCAAGTTGCCACTGATATGCGGTTGTATGTCAGAGACAA
TCTAACTCAGTTGGCTGACTATCTGAAGCAGTTCATTCAAGTAATCATCAAGAGAGCTGAACAGGAAATA
GACGTCTTGATGCCCGGTTATACTCACTTGCAAAGAGCTCAACCAATCAGATGGTCTCACTGGTTGAGCA
TGTATGCTACCTATTTCACTGAAGATTATGAGAGACTGAATCAAATCGTTAAAAGGTTGAACAAATCCCC
ATTGGGAGCTGGAGCTTTGGCTGGTCATCCTTATGGAATTGATCGTGAATACATTGCTGAGAGATTAGGG
TTTGATTCTGTTATTGGTAATTCTTTGGCCGCTGTTTCAGACAGAGATTTTGTAGTCGAAACCATGTTCT
GGTCTTCGTTGTTTATGAATCATATTTCTCGATTCTCAGAAGATTTGATCATTTACTCCACTGGAGAGTT
TGGATTTATCAAGTTGGCAGATGCTTATTCTACTGGATCTTCTCTGATGCCTCAAAAAAAAAACCCAGAC
TCTTTGGAGTTATTGAGGGGTAAATCTGGTAGATGTTTTGGGGCCTTGGCTGGTTTCCTCATGTCTATTA
AGTCCATTCCGTCAACCTATAACAAAGATATGCAAGAGGATAAGGAGCCTTTATTTGATACTCTAATCAC
TGTAGAGCACTCGATTTTGATAGCATCCGGTGTAGTTTCTACCTTGAACATTGATGCCGAACGAATGAAG
AATGCTCTAACTATGGATATGCTGGCTACAGATCTTGCCGACTATTTAGTTAGAAGGGGAGTTCCATTCA
GAGAAACTCACCACATTTCTGGTGAATGTGTCAGACAAGCCGAGGAGTTGAACCTTTCTGGTATTGATCA
GTTGTCCCTCGAACAATTGAAATCCATTGACTCCCGTTTTGAGGCTGATGTGGCTTCAACGTTTGACTTT
GAAGCCAGTGTTGAAAAAAGAACTGCCACCGGAGGAACTTCTAAGACTGCTGTTTTAAAGCAATTGGATG
CACTGAATGAAAAGCTAGAGTCTTGACTGCAGGTCGACTCTAGAGGATCCTTTTTTGTAGAAATGTCTTG
GTGTCCTCGTCCAATCAGGTAGCCATCTCTGAAATATCTGGCTCCGTTGCAACTCCGAACGACCTGCTGG
CAACGTAAAATTCTCCGGGGTAAAACTTAAATGTGGAGTAATGGAACCAGAAACGTCTCTTCCCTTCTCT
CTCCTTCCACCGCCCGTTACCGTCCCTAGGAAATTTTACTCTGCTGGAGAGCTTCTTCTACGGCCCCCTT
GCAGCAATGCTCTTCCCAGCATTACGTTGCGGGTAAAACGGAGGTCGTGTACCCGACCTAGCAGCCCAGG
GATGGAAAAGTCCCGGCCGTCGCTGGCAATAATAGCGGGCGGACGCATGTCATGAGATTATTGGAAACCA
CCAGAATCGAATATAAAAGGCGAACACCTTTCCCAATTTTGGTTTCTCCTGACCCAAAGACTTTAAATTT
AATTTATTTGTCCCTATTTCAATCAATTGAACAACTATCAAAACACAACTAGTATGGTTTCTAAGGGTGA
AGAGTTGTTCACTGGTGTTGTTCCAATCTTGGTTGAGTTGGACGGTGACGTTAACGGACACAAGTTCTCT
GTTTCTGGTGAAGGTGAGGGTGACGCTACTTACGGAAAGTTGACTTTGAAGTTCATCTGTACTACTGGTA
AGTTGCCAGTTCCATGGCCAACTTTGGTTACTACTTTGACTTACGGTGTTCAGTGTTTCTCCAGATACCC
AGACCACATGAAGCAGCACGATTTCTTCAAGTCTGCTATGCCAGAGGGTTACGTTCAAGAGAGAACTATC
TTCTTCAAGGACGACGGTAACTACAAGACTAGAGCTGAGGTTAAGTTCGAGGGTGACACATTGGTTAACA
GAATCGAGTTGAAGGGTATCGACTTCAAAGAGGACGGAAACATCTTGGGTCACAAGTTGGAGTACAACTA
CAACTCCCACAACGTTTACATCATGGCTGACAAGCAGAAGAACGGTATCAAGGTTAACTTCAAGATCAGA
CACAACATCGAGGACGGTTCCGTTCAATTGGCTGACCACTACCAACAGAACACTCCAATTGGTGACGGTC
CAGTTTTGTTGCCAGACAACCACTACTTGTCCACTCAATCCGCTTTGTCCAAGGACCCAAACGAGAAGAG
AGATCACATGGTTTTGTTGGAGTTCGTTACTGCTGCTGGTATCACTTTGGGTATGGACGAGTTGTACAAG
TAACTCGAGCCTTAGACATGACTGTTCCTCAGTTCAAGTTGGGCACTTACGAGAAGACCGGTCTTGCTAG
ATTCTAATCAAGAGGATGTCAGAATGCCATTTGCCTGAGAGATGCAGGCTTCATTTTTGATACTTTTTTA
TTTGTAACCTATATAGTATAGGATTTTTTTTGTCATTTTGTTTCTTCTCGTACGAGCTTGCTCCTGATCA
GCCTATCTCGCAGCTGATGAATATCTTGTGGTAGGGGTTTGGGAAAATCATTCGAGTTTGATGTTTTTCT
TGGTATTTCCCACTCCTCTTCAGAGTACAGAAGATTAAGTGAGACGTTCGTTTGTGCAAGCTTAGATCCC
CGGGTACCGAGCTCGAATTCGCCGTACCACTTCAAAACACCCAAGCACAGCATACTAAATTTCCCCTCTT
TCTTCCTCTAGGGTGTCGTTAATTACCCGTACTAAAGGTTTGGAAAAGAAAAAAGAGACCGCCTCGTTTC
TTTTTCTTCGTCGAAAAAGGCAATAAAAATTTTTATCACGTTTCTTTTTCTTGAAAATTTTTTTTTTTGA
TTTTTTTCTCTTTCGATGACCTCCCATTGATATTTAAGTTAATAAACGGTCTTCAATTTCTCAAGTTTCA
GTTTCATTTTTCTTGTTCTATTACAACTTTTTTTACTTCTTGCTCATTAGAAAGAAAGCATAGCAATCTA
ATCTAAGTTTTAATTACAAAATGAAGAAGCCAGAGTTGACTGCTACTTCCGTTGAGAAGTTCTTGATCGA
GAAGTTCGACTCCGTTTCCGACTTGATGCAATTGTCTGAAGGTGAAGAGTCCAGAGCTTTCTCCTTTGAC
GTTGGTGGTAGAGGTTACGTTTTGAGAGTTAATTCCTGTGCTGACGGTTTCTACAAGGACAGATACGTTT
ACAGACACTTCGCTTCCGCTGCTTTGCCAATTCCAGAGGTTTTGGACATTGGTGAGTTCTCCGAGTCCTT
GACTTACTGTATCTCCAGAAGAGCTCAGGGAGTTACATTGCAAGACTTGCCAGAAACTGAGTTGCCAGCT
GTTTTGCAACCAGTTGCTGAAGCTATGGACGCTATTGCTGCTGCTGACTTGTCTCAAACTTCTGGTTTTG
GTCCATTCGGTCCACAGGGTATTGGTCAGTACACTACTTGGAGAGACTTCATCTGTGCTATCGCTGACCC
ACATGTTTACCACTGGCAAACTGTTATGGACGATACTGTTTCCGCTTCCGTTGCTCAGGCTTTGGACGAA
TTGATGTTGTGGGCTGAAGATTGTCCTGAGGTTAGACATTTGGTTCACGCTGACTTCGGTTCCAACAACG
TTTTGACTGACAACGGTAGAATCACTGCTGTTATCGACTGGTCCGAAGCTATGTTCGGTGACTCTCAATA
CGAGGTTGCTAACATCTTCTTTTGGAGACCATGGTTGGCTTGTATGGAACAGCAGACTAGATACTTCGAG
AGAAGACACCCAGAATTGGCTGGTTCCCCAAGATTGAGAGCTTACATGTTGAGAATCGGTTTGGACCAGT
TGTACCAGTCCTTGGTTGATGGTAACTTCGATGATGCTGCTTGGGCTCAAGGTAGATGTGACGCTATCGT
TAGATCCGGTGCTGGTACTGTTGGTAGAACTCAGATTGCTAGAAGATCCGCTGCTGTTTGGACTGACGGT
TGTGTTGAAGTTTTGGCTGACTCCGGTAACAGAAGACCATCCACTAGACCAAGAGCTAAAGAGGTTGGTA
GAGTTTAAGTATTAAGAACGTTATTTATATTTCAAATTTTTCTTTTTTTTCTCTACAGACGCTGTACGCA
TGTAACATTATACTGAAAACCTTGCTTGAGAAGGTTTTGGGACGCTCGAAGATCCAGCTGCATTAATGAA
TCGGCCAACGCGCGGGGAGAGGCGGTTTGCGTATTGGGCGCTCTTCCGCTTCCTCGGAATTCACTGGCCG
TCGTTTTACAACGTCGTGACTGGGAAAACCCTGGCGTTACCCAACTTAATCGCCTTGCAGCACATCCCCC
TTTCGCCAGCTGGCGTAATAGCGAAGAGGCCCGCACCGATCGCCCTTCCCAACAGTTGCGCAGCCTGAAT
GGCGAATGGCGCCTGATGCGGTATTTTCTCCTTACGCATCTGTGCGGTATTTCACACCGCATATGGTGCA
CTCTCAGTACAATCTGCTCTGATGCCGCATAGTTAAGCCAGCCCCGACACCCGCCAACACCCGCTGACGC
GCCCTGACGGGCTTGTCTGCTCCCGGCATCCGCTTACAGACAAGCTGTGACCGTCTCCGGGAGCTGCATG
TGTCAGAGGTTTTCACCGTCATCACCGAAACGCGCGA
Features (pLannotate 1.2.2; 22 found; start..end, strand, type, name):
     96..200     +  promoter       AmpR promoter: bla
    201..1061    +  CDS            AmpR: β-lactamase; bla; confers resistance to ampicillin, carbenicillin, and related antibiotics
   1232..1820    +  rep_origin     ori: high-copy-number ColE1/pMB1/pBR322/pUC origin of replication
   2003..2095    +  CDS            lacI (fragment): lac repressor; lacI; The lac repressor binds to the lac operator to inhibit transcription in E. coli. This inhibition can be relieved by adding lactose or isopropyl-β-D-thiogalactopyranoside (IPTG).
   2108..2129    +  protein_bind   CAP binding site: CAP binding activates transcription in the presence of cAMP. E. coli catabolite activator protein
   2144..2174    +  promoter       lac promoter: promoter for the E. coli lac operon
   2182..2198    +  protein_bind   lac operator: The lac repressor binds to the lac operator to inhibit transcription in E. coli. This inhibition can be relieved by adding lactose or isopropyl-β-D-thiogalactopyranoside (IPTG). lac repressor encoded by lacI
   2243..2311    +  CDS            DED81 (fragment): SYNC_SACPA - Protein inferred from homology: Swiss-Prot protein existence level 3. From Saccharomyces paradoxus (Yeast) (Saccharomyces douglasii).
   2503..3867    +  CDS            ARG4: ARLY_YEAST - Experimental evidence at protein level: Swiss-Prot protein existence level 1. From Saccharomyces cerevisiae (strain ATCC 204508 / S288c) (Baker's yeast).
   3877..3900    -  misc_feature   MCS (fragment): pUC18/19 multiple cloning site
   3902..4378    +  promoter       GAP promoter: promoter for Pichia pastoris glyceraldehyde-3-phosphate dehydrogenase
   4394..5110    +  CDS            EGFP: EGFP is a basic (constitutively fluorescent) green fluorescent protein published in 1996, derived from Aequorea victoria. It is reported to be a rapidly-maturing weak dimer with moderate acid sensitivity.
   5119..5184    +  CDS            AOX1 (fragment): ALOX1_KOMPC - Experimental evidence at protein level: Swiss-Prot protein existence level 1. Major isoform of alcohol oxidase, which catalyzes the oxidation of methanol to formaldehyde and hydrogen peroxide, the first step in the methanol utilization pathway of methylotrophic yeasts. From Komagataella phaffii (strain ATCC 76273 / CBS 7435 / CECT 11047 / NRRL Y-11430 / Wegner 21-1) (Yeast) (Pichia pastoris).
   5188..5434    +  terminator     AOX1 terminator: Pichia pastoris AOX1; transcription terminator for AOX1
   5455..5480    -  misc_feature   MCS (fragment): pUC18/19 multiple cloning site
   5479..5817    +  promoter       TEF1 promoter (fragment): S. cerevisiae TEF1; promoter for EF-1α
   5831..6853    +  CDS            hph: KHYB_ECOLX - Experimental evidence at protein level: Swiss-Prot protein existence level 1. The aminoglycoside phosphotransferases achieve inactivation of their antibiotic substrates by phosphorylation. Only phosphorylates hygromycin and closely related compounds such as demethyl analogs and destomycin. From Escherichia coli.
   6868..6981    +  terminator     CYC1 terminator (fragment): S. cerevisiae CYC1; transcription terminator for CYC1
   6984..7041    -  CDS            lacI (fragment): lac repressor; lacI; The lac repressor binds to the lac operator to inhibit transcription in E. coli. This inhibition can be relieved by adding lactose or isopropyl-β-D-thiogalactopyranoside (IPTG).
   7059..7216    +  CDS            lacZα (fragment): LacZα fragment of β-galactosidase; lacZ fragment
   7222..7321    -  misc_feature   bom (fragment): basis of mobility region from pBR322
   7423..1       -  CDS            rop (fragment) (across the origin): Rop protein, which maintains plasmids at low copy number; rop
