[The description below was written by a language model from this plasmid's Addgene catalogue record and pLannotate feature annotations shown in this document.]
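Description:
pYI277 is a pUC19-based yeast expression plasmid, about 7.5 kb, built for constitutive EGFP expression. It is catalogued under yeast expression and synthetic biology. In E. coli it is maintained at high copy number through the ColE1/pUC origin and selected with ampicillin via the bla gene. Remnants of the pUC19 lac region (CAP site, lac promoter and operator, lacZα and multiple cloning site fragments) flank the inserted yeast modules.

The payload is an EGFP coding sequence, derived from Aequorea victoria GFP. It is driven by the glyceraldehyde-3-phosphate dehydrogenase (GAP) promoter of Komagataella phaffii (Pichia pastoris), a strong constitutive promoter, and is followed by the AOX1 transcription terminator from the same yeast. Downstream sits a hygromycin resistance cassette, in which the E. coli hph phosphotransferase gene is placed between a TEF1 promoter fragment and a CYC1 terminator fragment. This cassette provides dominant drug selection in yeast.

The feature table also detects an ARG4 (argininosuccinate lyase) sequence annotated against Saccharomyces cerevisiae, with a short neighbouring DED81 fragment upstream of the EGFP cassette. The record does not explain the role of this segment. No yeast replication origin or centromere is annotated, so the segment could plausibly act as an auxotrophic marker or as a homology region for chromosomal integration, but this is inference. The promoter and terminator point to K. phaffii as the intended host, although the record does not name the host species. The associated work concerns the design of strong inducible synthetic promoters in yeasts, so a constitutive GAP-driven EGFP construct would fit as a fluorescence reference or benchmark, though this use is not stated.
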