Addgene plasmid #228285: pYI277
Purpose: Constitutive EGFP expression
Depositing lab: Jun Ishii. Depositing organization: Kobe University. Publication: Designing strong inducible synthetic promoters in yeasts. Tominaga M, Shima Y, Nozaki K, Ito Y, Someda M, Shoya Y, Hashii N, Obata C, Matsumoto-Kitano M, Suematsu K, Matsukawa T, Hosoya K, Hashiba N, Kondo A, Ishii J. Nat Commun. 2024 Dec 19;15(1):10653. doi: 10.1038/s41467-024-54865-z. PubMed 39702268.
Backbone
  Vector backbone: pUC19
  Vector type: Yeast Expression, Synthetic Biology
  Selectable markers: Hygromycin
Growth in bacteria
  Bacterial resistance: Ampicillin, 100 μg/mL
  Growth temperature: 37°C
  Growth strain: DH5alpha
  Copy number: High Copy
Gene/Insert
  Gene/Insert name: EGFP
  Species: Synthetic; Aequorea victoria
  Promoter: KpGAPDH promoter
  Cloning method: Ligation Independent Cloning
Terms and licenses: Academic/Nonprofit Terms; Industry Terms: Not Available to Industry
How to cite: pYI277 was a gift from Jun Ishii (Addgene plasmid # 228285 ; http://n2t.net/addgene:228285 ; RRID:Addgene_228285)
